>Addgene plasmid #165588 | px330 CTCF gRNA | depositor full sequence | sequence record 321855 | px330 CTCF gRNA sequence 8509 bps
GAGGGCCTATTTCCCATGATTCCTTCATATTTGCATATACGATACAAGGCTGTTAGAGAGATAATTGGAA
TTAATTTGACTGTAAACACAAAGATATTAGTACAAAATACGTGACGTAGAAAGTAATAATTTCTTGGGTA
GTTTGCAGTTTTAAAATTATGTTTTAAAATGGACTATCATATGCTTACCGTAACTTGAAAGTATTTCGAT
TTCTTGGCTTTATATATCTTGTGGAAAGGACGAAACACCGAATAGTCCTGGTGCCGAGCAGTTTTAGAGC
TAGAAATAGCAAGTTAAAATAAGGCTAGTCCGTTATCAACTTGAAAAAGTGGCACCGAGTCGGTGCTTTT
TTGTTTTAGAGCTAGAAATAGCAAGTTAAAATAAGGCTAGTCCGTTTTTAGCGCGTGCGCCAATTCTGCA
GACAAATGGCTCTAGAGGTACCCGTTACATAACTTACGGTAAATGGCCCGCCTGGCTGACCGCCCAACGA
CCCCCGCCCATTGACGTCAATAGTAACGCCAATAGGGACTTTCCATTGACGTCAATGGGTGGAGTATTTA
CGGTAAACTGCCCACTTGGCAGTACATCAAGTGTATCATATGCCAAGTACGCCCCCTATTGACGTCAATG
ACGGTAAATGGCCCGCCTGGCATTGTGCCCAGTACATGACCTTATGGGACTTTCCTACTTGGCAGTACAT
CTACGTATTAGTCATCGCTATTACCATGGTCGAGGTGAGCCCCACGTTCTGCTTCACTCTCCCCATCTCC
CCCCCCTCCCCACCCCCAATTTTGTATTTATTTATTTTTTAATTATTTTGTGCAGCGATGGGGGCGGGGG
GGGGGGGGGGGCGCGCGCCAGGCGGGGCGGGGCGGGGCGAGGGGCGGGGCGGGGCGAGGCGGAGAGGTGC
GGCGGCAGCCAATCAGAGCGGCGCGCTCCGAAAGTTTCCTTTTATGGCGAGGCGGCGGCGGCGGCGGCCC
TATAAAAAGCGAAGCGCGCGGCGGGCGGGAGTCGCTGCGACGCTGCCTTCGCCCCGTGCCCCGCTCCGCC
GCCGCCTCGCGCCGCCCGCCCCGGCTCTGACTGACCGCGTTACTCCCACAGGTGAGCGGGCGGGACGGCC
CTTCTCCTCCGGGCTGTAATTAGCTGAGCAAGAGGTAAGGGTTTAAGGGATGGTTGGTTGGTGGGGTATT
AATGTTTAATTACCTGGAGCACCTGCCTGAAATCACTTTTTTTCAGGTTGGACCGGTGCCACCATGGACT
ATAAGGACCACGACGGAGACTACAAGGATCATGATATTGATTACAAAGACGATGACGATAAGATGGCCCC
AAAGAAGAAGCGGAAGGTCGGTATCCACGGAGTCCCAGCAGCCGACAAGAAGTACAGCATCGGCCTGGAC
ATCGGCACCAACTCTGTGGGCTGGGCCGTGATCACCGACGAGTACAAGGTGCCCAGCAAGAAATTCAAGG
TGCTGGGCAACACCGACCGGCACAGCATCAAGAAGAACCTGATCGGAGCCCTGCTGTTCGACAGCGGCGA
AACAGCCGAGGCCACCCGGCTGAAGAGAACCGCCAGAAGAAGATACACCAGACGGAAGAACCGGATCTGC
TATCTGCAAGAGATCTTCAGCAACGAGATGGCCAAGGTGGACGACAGCTTCTTCCACAGACTGGAAGAGT
CCTTCCTGGTGGAAGAGGATAAGAAGCACGAGCGGCACCCCATCTTCGGCAACATCGTGGACGAGGTGGC
CTACCACGAGAAGTACCCCACCATCTACCACCTGAGAAAGAAACTGGTGGACAGCACCGACAAGGCCGAC
CTGCGGCTGATCTATCTGGCCCTGGCCCACATGATCAAGTTCCGGGGCCACTTCCTGATCGAGGGCGACC
TGAACCCCGACAACAGCGACGTGGACAAGCTGTTCATCCAGCTGGTGCAGACCTACAACCAGCTGTTCGA
GGAAAACCCCATCAACGCCAGCGGCGTGGACGCCAAGGCCATCCTGTCTGCCAGACTGAGCAAGAGCAGA
CGGCTGGAAAATCTGATCGCCCAGCTGCCCGGCGAGAAGAAGAATGGCCTGTTCGGAAACCTGATTGCCC
TGAGCCTGGGCCTGACCCCCAACTTCAAGAGCAACTTCGACCTGGCCGAGGATGCCAAACTGCAGCTGAG
CAAGGACACCTACGACGACGACCTGGACAACCTGCTGGCCCAGATCGGCGACCAGTACGCCGACCTGTTT
CTGGCCGCCAAGAACCTGTCCGACGCCATCCTGCTGAGCGACATCCTGAGAGTGAACACCGAGATCACCA
AGGCCCCCCTGAGCGCCTCTATGATCAAGAGATACGACGAGCACCACCAGGACCTGACCCTGCTGAAAGC
TCTCGTGCGGCAGCAGCTGCCTGAGAAGTACAAAGAGATTTTCTTCGACCAGAGCAAGAACGGCTACGCC
GGCTACATTGACGGCGGAGCCAGCCAGGAAGAGTTCTACAAGTTCATCAAGCCCATCCTGGAAAAGATGG
ACGGCACCGAGGAACTGCTCGTGAAGCTGAACAGAGAGGACCTGCTGCGGAAGCAGCGGACCTTCGACAA
CGGCAGCATCCCCCACCAGATCCACCTGGGAGAGCTGCACGCCATTCTGCGGCGGCAGGAAGATTTTTAC
CCATTCCTGAAGGACAACCGGGAAAAGATCGAGAAGATCCTGACCTTCCGCATCCCCTACTACGTGGGCC
CTCTGGCCAGGGGAAACAGCAGATTCGCCTGGATGACCAGAAAGAGCGAGGAAACCATCACCCCCTGGAA
CTTCGAGGAAGTGGTGGACAAGGGCGCTTCCGCCCAGAGCTTCATCGAGCGGATGACCAACTTCGATAAG
AACCTGCCCAACGAGAAGGTGCTGCCCAAGCACAGCCTGCTGTACGAGTACTTCACCGTGTATAACGAGC
TGACCAAAGTGAAATACGTGACCGAGGGAATGAGAAAGCCCGCCTTCCTGAGCGGCGAGCAGAAAAAGGC
CATCGTGGACCTGCTGTTCAAGACCAACCGGAAAGTGACCGTGAAGCAGCTGAAAGAGGACTACTTCAAG
AAAATCGAGTGCTTCGACTCCGTGGAAATCTCCGGCGTGGAAGATCGGTTCAACGCCTCCCTGGGCACAT
ACCACGATCTGCTGAAAATTATCAAGGACAAGGACTTCCTGGACAATGAGGAAAACGAGGACATTCTGGA
AGATATCGTGCTGACCCTGACACTGTTTGAGGACAGAGAGATGATCGAGGAACGGCTGAAAACCTATGCC
CACCTGTTCGACGACAAAGTGATGAAGCAGCTGAAGCGGCGGAGATACACCGGCTGGGGCAGGCTGAGCC
GGAAGCTGATCAACGGCATCCGGGACAAGCAGTCCGGCAAGACAATCCTGGATTTCCTGAAGTCCGACGG
CTTCGCCAACAGAAACTTCATGCAGCTGATCCACGACGACAGCCTGACCTTTAAAGAGGACATCCAGAAA
GCCCAGGTGTCCGGCCAGGGCGATAGCCTGCACGAGCACATTGCCAATCTGGCCGGCAGCCCCGCCATTA
AGAAGGGCATCCTGCAGACAGTGAAGGTGGTGGACGAGCTCGTGAAAGTGATGGGCCGGCACAAGCCCGA
GAACATCGTGATCGAAATGGCCAGAGAGAACCAGACCACCCAGAAGGGACAGAAGAACAGCCGCGAGAGA
ATGAAGCGGATCGAAGAGGGCATCAAAGAGCTGGGCAGCCAGATCCTGAAAGAACACCCCGTGGAAAACA
CCCAGCTGCAGAACGAGAAGCTGTACCTGTACTACCTGCAGAATGGGCGGGATATGTACGTGGACCAGGA
ACTGGACATCAACCGGCTGTCCGACTACGATGTGGACCATATCGTGCCTCAGAGCTTTCTGAAGGACGAC
TCCATCGACAACAAGGTGCTGACCAGAAGCGACAAGAACCGGGGCAAGAGCGACAACGTGCCCTCCGAAG
AGGTCGTGAAGAAGATGAAGAACTACTGGCGGCAGCTGCTGAACGCCAAGCTGATTACCCAGAGAAAGTT
CGACAATCTGACCAAGGCCGAGAGAGGCGGCCTGAGCGAACTGGATAAGGCCGGCTTCATCAAGAGACAG
CTGGTGGAAACCCGGCAGATCACAAAGCACGTGGCACAGATCCTGGACTCCCGGATGAACACTAAGTACG
ACGAGAATGACAAGCTGATCCGGGAAGTGAAAGTGATCACCCTGAAGTCCAAGCTGGTGTCCGATTTCCG
GAAGGATTTCCAGTTTTACAAAGTGCGCGAGATCAACAACTACCACCACGCCCACGACGCCTACCTGAAC
GCCGTCGTGGGAACCGCCCTGATCAAAAAGTACCCTAAGCTGGAAAGCGAGTTCGTGTACGGCGACTACA
AGGTGTACGACGTGCGGAAGATGATCGCCAAGAGCGAGCAGGAAATCGGCAAGGCTACCGCCAAGTACTT
CTTCTACAGCAACATCATGAACTTTTTCAAGACCGAGATTACCCTGGCCAACGGCGAGATCCGGAAGCGG
CCTCTGATCGAGACAAACGGCGAAACCGGGGAGATCGTGTGGGATAAGGGCCGGGATTTTGCCACCGTGC
GGAAAGTGCTGAGCATGCCCCAAGTGAATATCGTGAAAAAGACCGAGGTGCAGACAGGCGGCTTCAGCAA
AGAGTCTATCCTGCCCAAGAGGAACAGCGATAAGCTGATCGCCAGAAAGAAGGACTGGGACCCTAAGAAG
TACGGCGGCTTCGACAGCCCCACCGTGGCCTATTCTGTGCTGGTGGTGGCCAAAGTGGAAAAGGGCAAGT
CCAAGAAACTGAAGAGTGTGAAAGAGCTGCTGGGGATCACCATCATGGAAAGAAGCAGCTTCGAGAAGAA
TCCCATCGACTTTCTGGAAGCCAAGGGCTACAAAGAAGTGAAAAAGGACCTGATCATCAAGCTGCCTAAG
TACTCCCTGTTCGAGCTGGAAAACGGCCGGAAGAGAATGCTGGCCTCTGCCGGCGAACTGCAGAAGGGAA
ACGAACTGGCCCTGCCCTCCAAATATGTGAACTTCCTGTACCTGGCCAGCCACTATGAGAAGCTGAAGGG
CTCCCCCGAGGATAATGAGCAGAAACAGCTGTTTGTGGAACAGCACAAGCACTACCTGGACGAGATCATC
GAGCAGATCAGCGAGTTCTCCAAGAGAGTGATCCTGGCCGACGCTAATCTGGACAAAGTGCTGTCCGCCT
ACAACAAGCACCGGGATAAGCCCATCAGAGAGCAGGCCGAGAATATCATCCACCTGTTTACCCTGACCAA
TCTGGGAGCCCCTGCCGCCTTCAAGTACTTTGACACCACCATCGACCGGAAGAGGTACACCAGCACCAAA
GAGGTGCTGGACGCCACCCTGATCCACCAGAGCATCACCGGCCTGTACGAGACACGGATCGACCTGTCTC
AGCTGGGAGGCGACAAAAGGCCGGCGGCCACGAAAAAGGCCGGCCAGGCAAAAAAGAAAAAGTAAGAATT
CCTAGAGCTCGCTGATCAGCCTCGACTGTGCCTTCTAGTTGCCAGCCATCTGTTGTTTGCCCCTCCCCCG
TGCCTTCCTTGACCCTGGAAGGTGCCACTCCCACTGTCCTTTCCTAATAAAATGAGGAAATTGCATCGCA
TTGTCTGAGTAGGTGTCATTCTATTCTGGGGGGTGGGGTGGGGCAGGACAGCAAGGGGGAGGATTGGGAA
GAGAATAGCAGGCATGCTGGGGAGCGGCCGCAGGAACCCCTAGTGATGGAGTTGGCCACTCCCTCTCTGC
GCGCTCGCTCGCTCACTGAGGCCGGGCGACCAAAGGTCGCCCGACGCCCGGGCTTTGCCCGGGCGGCCTC
AGTGAGCGAGCGAGCGCGCAGCTGCCTGCAGGGGCGCCTGATGCGGTATTTTCTCCTTACGCATCTGTGC
GGTATTTCACACCGCATA
[142 nt withheld, positions 5969-6110]
C
[141 nt withheld, positions 6112-6252]
CCTTTGACGTTGGAGTCCACGTTCTTT
[37 nt withheld, positions 6280-6316]
ACCCTATCTCGGGCTATTCTTTTGATTTATAAGGGATTTTGCCGATTTCGGCCTATTGGTTAAAAAATGA
GCTGATTTAACAAAAATTTAACGCGAATTTTAACAAAATATTAACGTTTACAATTTTATGGTGCACTCTC
AGTACAATCTGCTCTGATGCCGCATAGTTAAGCCAGCCCCGACACCCGCCAACACCCGCTGACGCGCCCT
GACGGGCTTGTCTGCTCCCGGCATCCGCTTACAGACAAGCTGTGACCGTCTCCGGGAGCTGCATGTGTCA
GAGGTTTTCACCGTCATCACCGAAACGCGCGAGACGAAAGGGCCTCGTGATACGCCTATTTTTATAGGTT
AATGTCATGATAATAATGGTTTCTTAGACGTCAGGTGGCACTTTTCGGGGAAATGTGCGCGGAACCCCTA
TTTGTTTATTTTTCTAAATACATTCAAATATGTATCCGCTCATGAGACAATAACCCTGATAAATGCTTCA
ATAATATTGAAAAAGGAAGAGTATGAGTATTCAACATTTCCGTGTCGCCCTTATTCCCTTTTTTGCGGCA
TTTTGCCTTCCTGTTTTTGCTCACCCAGAAACGCTGGTGAAAGTAAAAGATGCTGAAGATCAGTTGGGTG
CACGAGTGGGTTACATCGAACTGGATCTCAACAGCGGTAAGATCCTTGAGAGTTTTCGCCCCGAAGAACG
TTTTCCAATGATGAGCACTTTTAAAGTTCTGCTATGTGGCGCGGTATTATCCCGTATTGACGCCGGGCAA
GAGCAACTCGGTCGCCGCATACACTATTCTCAGAATGACTTGGTTGAGTACTCACCAGTCACAGAAAAGC
ATCTTACGGATGGCATGACAGTAAGAGAATTATGCAGTGCTGCCATAACCATGAGTGATAACACTGCGGC
CAACTTACTTCTGACAACGATCGGAGGACCGAAGGAGCTAACCGCTTTTTTGCACAACATGGGGGATCAT
GTAACTCGCCTTGATCGTTGGGAACCGGAGCTGAATGAAGCCATACCAAACGACGAGCGTGACACCACGA
TGCCTGTAGCAATGGCAACAACGTTGCGCAAACTATTAACTGGCGAACTACTTACTCTAGCTTCCCGGCA
ACAATTAATAGACTGGATGGAGGCGGATAAAGTTGCAGGACCACTTCTGCGCTCGGCCCTTCCGGCTGGC
TGGTTTATTGCTGATAAATCTGGAGCCGGTGAGCGTGGAAGCCGCGGTATCATTGCAGCACTGGGGCCAG
ATGGTAAGCCCTCCCGTATCGTAGTTATCTACACGACGGGGAGTCAGGCAACTATGGATGAACGAAATAG
ACAGATCGCTGAGATAGGTGCCTCACTGATTAAGCATTGGTAACTGTCAGACCAAGTTTACTCATATATA
CTTTAGATTGATTTAAAACTTCATTTTTAATTTAAAAGGATCTAGGTGAAGATCCTTTTTGATAATCTCA
TGACCAAAATCCCTTAACGTGAGTTTTCGTTCCACTGAGCGTCAGACCCCGTAGAAAAGATCAAAGGATC
TTCTTGAGATCCTTTTTTTCTGCGCGTAATCTGCTGCTTGCAAACAAAAAAACCACCGCTACCAGCGGTG
GTTTGTTTGCCGGATCAAGAGCTACCAACTCTTTTTCCGAAGGTAACTGGCTTCAGCAGAGCGCAGATAC
CAAATACTGTCCTTCTAGTGTAGCCGTAGTTAGGCCACCACTTCAAGAACTCTGTAGCACCGCCTACATA
CCTCGCTCTGCTAATCCTGTTACCAGTGGCTGCTGCCAGTGGCGATAAGTCGTGTCTTACCGGGTTGGAC
TCAAGACGATAGTTACCGGATAAGGCGCAGCGGTCGGGCTGAACGGGGGGTTCGTGCACACAGCCCAGCT
TGGAGCGAACGACCTACACCGAACTGAGATACCTACAGCGTGAGCTATGAGAAAGCGCCACGCTTCCCGA
AGGGAGAAAGGCGGACAGGTATCCGGTAAGCGGCAGGGTCGGAACAGGAGAGCGCACGAGGGAGCTTCCA
GGGGGAAACGCCTGGTATCTTTATAGTCCTGTCGGGTTTCGCCACCTCTGACTTGAGCGTCGATTTTTGT
GATGCTCGTCAGGGGGGCGGAGCCTATGGAAAAACGCCAGCAACGCGGCCTTTTTACGGTTCCTGGCCTT
TTGCTGGCCTTTTGCTCACATGT
Features (pLannotate 1.2.2; 18 found; start..end, strand, type, name):
      1..241     +  promoter       U6 promoter: RNA polymerase III promoter for human U6 snRNA
    271..346     +  misc_RNA       gRNA scaffold: guide RNA scaffold for the Streptococcus pyogenes CRISPR/Cas9 system
    353..396     +  misc_RNA       gRNA scaffold (fragment): guide RNA scaffold for the Streptococcus pyogenes CRISPR/Cas9 system
    443..728     +  enhancer       CMV enhancer: human cytomegalovirus immediate early enhancer; contains an 18-bp deletion relative to the standard CMV enhancer
    730..1007    +  promoter       chicken β-actin promoter: No description available
   1008..1236    +  intron         hybrid intron: hybrid between chicken β-actin (CBA) and minute virus of mice (MMV) introns (Gray et al., 2011)
   1374..2975    +  CDS            Cas9(N): N-terminal portion of Streptococcus pyogenes Cas9 (Zetsche et al., 2015)
   2976..5474    +  CDS            Cas9(C): C-terminal portion of Streptococcus pyogenes Cas9 (Zetsche et al., 2015)
   5475..5522    +  CDS            nucleoplasmin NLS: bipartite nuclear localization signal from nucleoplasmin
   5556..5667    +  polyA_signal   bGH poly(A) signal: bovine growth hormone polyadenylation signal
   5772..5912    +  repeat_region  AAV2 ITR: inverted terminal repeat of adeno-associated virus serotype 2 inverted
   5917..5968    -  misc_feature   bom (fragment): basis of mobility region from pBR322
   5987..6367    +  rep_origin     M13 ori (sequence partly withheld): M13 bacteriophage origin of replication; arrow indicates direction of (+) strand synthesis
   6443..6492    -  misc_feature   bom (fragment): basis of mobility region from pBR322
   6594..6629    -  CDS            rop (fragment): Rop protein, which maintains plasmids at low copy number; rop
   6724..6828    +  promoter       AmpR promoter: bla
   6829..7689    +  CDS            AmpR: β-lactamase; bla; confers resistance to ampicillin, carbenicillin, and related antibiotics
   7860..8448    +  rep_origin     ori: high-copy-number ColE1/pMB1/pBR322/pUC origin of replication
