>Addgene plasmid #165588 | px330 CTCF gRNA | addgene full sequence | sequence record 327080 | Addgene NGS Result
TGACCTTATGGGACTTTCCTACTTGGCAGTACATCTACGTATTAGTCATCGCTATTACCATGGTCGAGGT
GAGCCCCACGTTCTGCTTCACTCTCCCCATCTCCCCCCCCTCCCCACCCCCAATTTTGTATTTATTTATT
TTTTAATTATTTTGTGCAGCGATGGGGGCGGGGGGGGGGGGGCGCGCGCCAGGCGGGGCGGGGCGGGGCG
AGGGGCGGGGCGGGGCGAGGCGGAGAGGTGCGGCGGCAGCCAATCAGAGCGGCGCGCTCCGAAAGTTTCC
TTTTATGGCGAGGCGGCGGCGGCGGCGGCCCTATAAAAAGCGAAGCGCGCGGCGGGCGGGAGTCGCTGCG
CGCTGCCTTCGCCCCGTGCCCCGCTCCGCCGCCGCCTCGCGCCGCCCGCCCCGGCTCTGACTGACCGCGT
TACTCCCACAGGTGAGCGGGCGGGACGGCCCTTCTCCTCCGGGCTGTAATTAGCTGAGCAAGAGGTAAGG
GTTTAAGGGATGGTTGGTTGGTGGGGTATTAATGTTTAATTACCTGGAGCACCTGCCTGAAATCACTTTT
TTTCAGGTTGGACCGGTGCCACCATGGACTATAAGGACCACGACGGAGACTACAAGGATCATGATATTGA
TTACAAAGACGATGACGATAAGATGGCCCCAAAGAAGAAGCGGAAGGTCGGTATCCACGGAGTCCCAGCA
GCCGACAAGAAGTACAGCATCGGCCTGGACATCGGCACCAACTCTGTGGGCTGGGCCGTGATCACCGACG
AGTACAAGGTGCCCAGCAAGAAATTCAAGGTGCTGGGCAACACCGACCGGCACAGCATCAAGAAGAACCT
GATCGGAGCCCTGCTGTTCGACAGCGGCGAAACAGCCGAGGCCACCCGGCTGAAGAGAACCGCCAGAAGA
AGATACACCAGACGGAAGAACCGGATCTGCTATCTGCAAGAGATCTTCAGCAACGAGATGGCCAAGGTGG
ACGACAGCTTCTTCCACAGACTGGAAGAGTCCTTCCTGGTGGAAGAGGATAAGAAGCACGAGCGGCACCC
CATCTTCGGCAACATCGTGGACGAGGTGGCCTACCACGAGAAGTACCCCACCATCTACCACCTGAGAAAG
AAACTGGTGGACAGCACCGACAAGGCCGACCTGCGGCTGATCTATCTGGCCCTGGCCCACATGATCAAGT
TCCGGGGCCACTTCCTGATCGAGGGCGACCTGAACCCCGACAACAGCGACGTGGACAAGCTGTTCATCCA
GCTGGTGCAGACCTACAACCAGCTGTTCGAGGAAAACCCCATCAACGCCAGCGGCGTGGACGCCAAGGCC
ATCCTGTCTGCCAGACTGAGCAAGAGCAGACGGCTGGAAAATCTGATCGCCCAGCTGCCCGGCGAGAAGA
AGAATGGCCTGTTCGGAAACCTGATTGCCCTGAGCCTGGGCCTGACCCCCAACTTCAAGAGCAACTTCGA
CCTGGCCGAGGATGCCAAACTGCAGCTGAGCAAGGACACCTACGACGACGACCTGGACAACCTGCTGGCC
CAGATCGGCGACCAGTACGCCGACCTGTTTCTGGCCGCCAAGAACCTGTCCGACGCCATCCTGCTGAGCG
ACATCCTGAGAGTGAACACCGAGATCACCAAGGCCCCCCTGAGCGCCTCTATGATCAAGAGATACGACGA
GCACCACCAGGACCTGACCCTGCTGAAAGCTCTCGTGCGGCAGCAGCTGCCTGAGAAGTACAAAGAGATT
TTCTTCGACCAGAGCAAGAACGGCTACGCCGGCTACATTGACGGCGGAGCCAGCCAGGAAGAGTTCTACA
AGTTCATCAAGCCCATCCTGGAAAAGATGGACGGCACCGAGGAACTGCTCGTGAAGCTGAACAGAGAGGA
CCTGCTGCGGAAGCAGCGGACCTTCGACAACGGCAGCATCCCCCACCAGATCCACCTGGGAGAGCTGCAC
GCCATTCTGCGGCGGCAGGAAGATTTTTACCCATTCCTGAAGGACAACCGGGAAAAGATCGAGAAGATCC
TGACCTTCCGCATCCCCTACTACGTGGGCCCTCTGGCCAGGGGAAACAGCAGATTCGCCTGGATGACCAG
AAAGAGCGAGGAAACCATCACCCCCTGGAACTTCGAGGAAGTGGTGGACAAGGGCGCTTCCGCCCAGAGC
TTCATCGAGCGGATGACCAACTTCGATAAGAACCTGCCCAACGAGAAGGTGCTGCCCAAGCACAGCCTGC
TGTACGAGTACTTCACCGTGTATAACGAGCTGACCAAAGTGAAATACGTGACCGAGGGAATGAGAAAGCC
CGCCTTCCTGAGCGGCGAGCAGAAAAAGGCCATCGTGGACCTGCTGTTCAAGACCAACCGGAAAGTGACC
GTGAAGCAGCTGAAAGAGGACTACTTCAAGAAAATCGAGTGCTTCGACTCCGTGGAAATCTCCGGCGTGG
AAGATCGGTTCAACGCCTCCCTGGGCACATACCACGATCTGCTGAAAATTATCAAGGACAAGGACTTCCT
GGACAATGAGGAAAACGAGGACATTCTGGAAGATATCGTGCTGACCCTGACACTGTTTGAGGACAGAGAG
ATGATCGAGGAACGGCTGAAAACCTATGCCCACCTGTTCGACGACAAAGTGATGAAGCAGCTGAAGCGGC
GGAGATACACCGGCTGGGGCAGGCTGAGCCGGAAGCTGATCAACGGCATCCGGGACAAGCAGTCCGGCAA
GACAATCCTGGATTTCCTGAAGTCCGACGGCTTCGCCAACAGAAACTTCATGCAGCTGATCCACGACGAC
AGCCTGACCTTTAAAGAGGACATCCAGAAAGCCCAGGTGTCCGGCCAGGGCGATAGCCTGCACGAGCACA
TTGCCAATCTGGCCGGCAGCCCCGCCATTAAGAAGGGCATCCTGCAGACAGTGAAGGTGGTGGACGAGCT
CGTGAAAGTGATGGGCCGGCACAAGCCCGAGAACATCGTGATCGAAATGGCCAGAGAGAACCAGACCACC
CAGAAGGGACAGAAGAACAGCCGCGAGAGAATGAAGCGGATCGAAGAGGGCATCAAAGAGCTGGGCAGCC
AGATCCTGAAAGAACACCCCGTGGAAAACACCCAGCTGCAGAACGAGAAGCTGTACCTGTACTACCTGCA
GAATGGGCGGGATATGTACGTGGACCAGGAACTGGACATCAACCGGCTGTCCGACTACGATGTGGACCAT
ATCGTGCCTCAGAGCTTTCTGAAGGACGACTCCATCGACAACAAGGTGCTGACCAGAAGCGACAAGAACC
GGGGCAAGAGCGACAACGTGCCCTCCGAAGAGGTCGTGAAGAAGATGAAGAACTACTGGCGGCAGCTGCT
GAACGCCAAGCTGATTACCCAGAGAAAGTTCGACAATCTGACCAAGGCCGAGAGAGGCGGCCTGAGCGAA
CTGGATAAGGCCGGCTTCATCAAGAGACAGCTGGTGGAAACCCGGCAGATCACAAAGCACGTGGCACAGA
TCCTGGACTCCCGGATGAACACTAAGTACGACGAGAATGACAAGCTGATCCGGGAAGTGAAAGTGATCAC
CCTGAAGTCCAAGCTGGTGTCCGATTTCCGGAAGGATTTCCAGTTTTACAAAGTGCGCGAGATCAACAAC
TACCACCACGCCCACGACGCCTACCTGAACGCCGTCGTGGGAACCGCCCTGATCAAAAAGTACCCTAAGC
TGGAAAGCGAGTTCGTGTACGGCGACTACAAGGTGTACGACGTGCGGAAGATGATCGCCAAGAGCGAGCA
GGAAATCGGCAAGGCTACCGCCAAGTACTTCTTCTACAGCAACATCATGAACTTTTTCAAGACCGAGATT
ACCCTGGCCAACGGCGAGATCCGGAAGCGGCCTCTGATCGAGACAAACGGCGAAACCGGGGAGATCGTGT
GGGATAAGGGCCGGGATTTTGCCACCGTGCGGAAAGTGCTGAGCATGCCCCAAGTGAATATCGTGAAAAA
GACCGAGGTGCAGACAGGCGGCTTCAGCAAAGAGTCTATCCTGCCCAAGAGGAACAGCGATAAGCTGATC
GCCAGAAAGAAGGACTGGGACCCTAAGAAGTACGGCGGCTTCGACAGCCCCACCGTGGCCTATTCTGTGC
TGGTGGTGGCCAAAGTGGAAAAGGGCAAGTCCAAGAAACTGAAGAGTGTGAAAGAGCTGCTGGGGATCAC
CATCATGGAAAGAAGCAGCTTCGAGAAGAATCCCATCGACTTTCTGGAAGCCAAGGGCTACAAAGAAGTG
AAAAAGGACCTGATCATCAAGCTGCCTAAGTACTCCCTGTTCGAGCTGGAAAACGGCCGGAAGAGAATGC
TGGCCTCTGCCGGCGAACTGCAGAAGGGAAACGAACTGGCCCTGCCCTCCAAATATGTGAACTTCCTGTA
CCTGGCCAGCCACTATGAGAAGCTGAAGGGCTCCCCCGAGGATAATGAGCAGAAACAGCTGTTTGTGGAA
CAGCACAAGCACTACCTGGACGAGATCATCGAGCAGATCAGCGAGTTCTCCAAGAGAGTGATCCTGGCCG
ACGCTAATCTGGACAAAGTGCTGTCCGCCTACAACAAGCACCGGGATAAGCCCATCAGAGAGCAGGCCGA
GAATATCATCCACCTGTTTACCCTGACCAATCTGGGAGCCCCTGCCGCCTTCAAGTACTTTGACACCACC
ATCGACCGGAAGAGGTACACCAGCACCAAAGAGGTGCTGGACGCCACCCTGATCCACCAGAGCATCACCG
GCCTGTACGAGACACGGATCGACCTGTCTCAGCTGGGAGGCGACAAAAGGCCGGCGGCCACGAAAAAGGC
CGGCCAGGCAAAAAAGAAAAAGTAAGAATTCCTAGAGCTCGCTGATCAGCCTCGACTGTGCCTTCTAGTT
GCCAGCCATCTGTTGTTTGCCCCTCCCCCGTGCCTTCCTTGACCCTGGAAGGTGCCACTCCCACTGTCCT
TTCCTAATAAAATGAGGAAATTGCATCGCATTGTCTGAGTAGGTGTCATTCTATTCTGGGGGGTGGGGTG
GGGCAGGACAGCAAGGGGGAGGATTGGGAAGAGAATAGCAGGCATGCTGGGGAGCGGCCGCAGGAACCCC
TAGTGATGGAGTTGGCCACTCCCTCTCTGCGCGCTCGCTCGCTCACTGAGGCCGGGCGACCAAAGGTCGC
CCGACGCCCGGGCTTTGCCCGGGCGGCCTCAGTGAGCGAGCGAGCGCGCAGCTGCCTGCAGGGGCGCCTG
ATGCGGTATTTTCTCCTTACGCATCTGTGCGGTATTTCACACCGCATA
[95 nt withheld, positions 5299-5393]
T
[46 nt withheld, positions 5395-5440]
C
[141 nt withheld, positions 5442-5582]
CCTTTGACGTTGGAGTCCACGTTCTTT
[37 nt withheld, positions 5610-5646]
ACTCTATCTCGGGCTATTCTTTTGATTTATAAGGGATTTTGCCGATTTCGGTCTATTGGTTAAAAAATGA
GCTGATTTAACAAAAATTTAACGCGAATTTTAACAAAATATTAACGTTTACAATTTTATGGTGCACTCTC
AGTACAATCTGCTCTGATGCCGCATAGTTAAGCCAGCCCCGACACCCGCCAACACCCGCTGACGCGCCCT
GACGGGCTTGTCTGCTCCCGGCATCCGCTTACAGACAAGCTGTGACCGTCTCCGGGAGCTGCATGTGTCA
GAGGTTTTCACCGTCATCACCGAAACGCGCGAGACGAAAGGGCCTCGTGATACGCCTATTTTTATAGGTT
AATGTCATGATAATAATGGTTTCTTAGACGTCAGGTGGCACTTTTCGGGGAAATGTGCGCGGAACCCCTA
TTTGTTTATTTTTCTAAATACATTCAAATATGTATCCGCTCATGAGACAATAACCCTGATAAATGCTTCA
ATAATATTGAAAAAGGAAGAGTATGAGTATTCAACATTTCCGTGTCGCCCTTATTCCCTTTTTTGCGGCA
TTTTGCCTTCCTGTTTTTGCTCACCCAGAAACGCTGGTGAAAGTAAAAGATGCTGAAGATCAGTTGGGTG
CACGAGTGGGTTACATCGAACTGGATCTCAACAGCGGTAAGATCCTTGAGAGTTTTCGCCCCGAAGAACG
TTTTCCAATGATGAGCACTTTTAAAGTTCTGCTATGTGGCGCGGTATTATCCCGTATTGACGCCGGGCAA
GAGCAACTCGGTCGCCGCATACACTATTCTCAGAATGACTTGGTTGAGTACTCACCAGTCACAGAAAAGC
ATCTTACGGATGGCATGACAGTAAGAGAATTATGCAGTGCTGCCATAACCATGAGTGATAACACTGCGGC
CAACTTACTTCTGACAACGATCGGAGGACCGAAGGAGCTAACCGCTTTTTTGCACAACATGGGGGATCAT
GTAACTCGCCTTGATCGTTGGGAACCGGAGCTGAATGAAGCCATACCAAACGACGAGCGTGACACCACGA
TGCCTGTAGCAATGGCAACAACGTTGCGCAAACTATTAACTGGCGAACTACTTACTCTAGCTTCCCGGCA
ACAATTAATAGACTGGATGGAGGCGGATAAAGTTGCAGGACCACTTCTGCGCTCGGCCCTTCCGGCTGGC
TGGTTTATTGCTGATAAATCTGGAGCCGGTGAGCGTGGAAGCCGCGGTATCATTGCAGCACTGGGGCCAG
ATGGTAAGCCCTCCCGTATCGTAGTTATCTACACGACGGGGAGTCAGGCAACTATGGATGAACGAAATAG
ACAGATCGCTGAGATAGGTGCCTCACTGATTAAGCATTGGTAACTGTCAGACCAAGTTTACTCATATATA
CTTTAGATTGATTTAAAACTTCATTTTTAATTTAAAAGGATCTAGGTGAAGATCCTTTTTGATAATCTCA
TGACCAAAATCCCTTAACGTGAGTTTTCGTTCCACTGAGCGTCAGACCCCGTAGAAAAGATCAAAGGATC
TTCTTGAGATCCTTTTTTTCTGCGCGTAATCTGCTGCTTGCAAACAAAAAAACCACCGCTACCAGCGGTG
GTTTGTTTGCCGGATCAAGAGCTACCAACTCTTTTTCCGAAGGTAACTGGCTTCAGCAGAGCGCAGATAC
CAAATACTGTTCTTCTAGTGTAGCCGTAGTTAGGCCACCACTTCAAGAACTCTGTAGCACCGCCTACATA
CCTCGCTCTGCTAATCCTGTTACCAGTGGCTGCTGCCAGTGGCGATAAGTCGTGTCTTACCGGGTTGGAC
TCAAGACGATAGTTACCGGATAAGGCGCAGCGGTCGGGCTGAACGGGGGGTTCGTGCACACAGCCCAGCT
TGGAGCGAACGACCTACACCGAACTGAGATACCTACAGCGTGAGCTATGAGAAAGCGCCACGCTTCCCGA
AGGGAGAAAGGCGGACAGGTATCCGGTAAGCGGCAGGGTCGGAACAGGAGAGCGCACGAGGGAGCTTCCA
GGGGGAAACGCCTGGTATCTTTATAGTCCTGTCGGGTTTCGCCACCTCTGACTTGAGCGTCGATTTTTGT
GATGCTCGTCAGGGGGGCGGAGCCTATGGAAAAACGCCAGCAACGCGGCCTTTTTACGGTTCCTGGCCTT
TTGCTGGCCTTTTGCTCACATGTGAGGGCCTATTTCCCATGATTCCTTCATATTTGCATATACGATACAA
GGCTGTTAGAGAGATAATTGGAATTAATTTGACTGTAAACACAAAGATATTAGTACAAAATACGTGACGT
AGAAAGTAATAATTTCTTGGGTAGTTTGCAGTTTTAAAATTATGTTTTAAAATGGACTATCATATGCTTA
CCGTAACTTGAAAGTATTTCGATTTCTTGGCTTTATATATCTTGTGGAAAGGACGAAACACCGAATAGTC
CTGGTGCCGAGCAGTTTTAGAGCTAGAAATAGCAAGTTAAAATAAGGCTAGTCCGTTATCAACTTGAAAA
AGTGGCACCGAGTCGGTGCTTTTTTGTTTTAGAGCTAGAAATAGCAAGTTAAAATAAGGCTAGTCCGTTT
TTAGCGCGTGCGCCAATTCTGCAGACAAATGGCTCTAGAGGTACCCGTTACATAACTTACGGTAAATGGC
CCGCCTGGCTGACCGCCCAACGACCCCCGCCCATTGACGTCAATAGTAACGCCAATAGGGACTTTCCATT
GACGTCAATGGGTGGAGTATTTACGGTAAACTGCCCACTTGGCAGTACATCAAGTGTATCATATGCCAAG
TACGCCCCCTATTGACGTCAATGACGGTAAATGGCCCGCCTGGCATTGTGCCCAGTACA
Features (pLannotate 1.2.2; 18 found; start..end, strand, type, name):
     64..338     +  promoter       chicken β-actin promoter: No description available
    339..566     +  intron         hybrid intron: hybrid between chicken β-actin (CBA) and minute virus of mice (MMV) introns (Gray et al., 2011)
    704..2305    +  CDS            Cas9(N): N-terminal portion of Streptococcus pyogenes Cas9 (Zetsche et al., 2015)
   2306..4804    +  CDS            Cas9(C): C-terminal portion of Streptococcus pyogenes Cas9 (Zetsche et al., 2015)
   4805..4852    +  CDS            nucleoplasmin NLS: bipartite nuclear localization signal from nucleoplasmin
   4886..4997    +  polyA_signal   bGH poly(A) signal: bovine growth hormone polyadenylation signal
   5102..5242    +  repeat_region  AAV2 ITR: inverted terminal repeat of adeno-associated virus serotype 2 inverted
   5247..5298    -  misc_feature   bom (fragment): basis of mobility region from pBR322
   5317..5772    +  rep_origin     f1 ori (sequence partly withheld): f1 bacteriophage origin of replication; arrow indicates direction of (+) strand synthesis
   5773..5822    -  misc_feature   bom (fragment): basis of mobility region from pBR322
   5924..5959    -  CDS            rop (fragment): Rop protein, which maintains plasmids at low copy number; rop
   6054..6158    +  promoter       AmpR promoter: bla
   6159..7019    +  CDS            AmpR: β-lactamase; bla; confers resistance to ampicillin, carbenicillin, and related antibiotics
   7190..7778    +  rep_origin     ori: high-copy-number ColE1/pMB1/pBR322/pUC origin of replication
   7840..8080    +  promoter       U6 promoter: RNA polymerase III promoter for human U6 snRNA
   8110..8185    +  misc_RNA       gRNA scaffold: guide RNA scaffold for the Streptococcus pyogenes CRISPR/Cas9 system
   8192..8235    +  misc_RNA       gRNA scaffold (fragment): guide RNA scaffold for the Streptococcus pyogenes CRISPR/Cas9 system
   8282..62      +  enhancer       CMV enhancer (across the origin): human cytomegalovirus immediate early enhancer; contains an 18-bp deletion relative to the standard CMV enhancer
