[The description below was written by a language model from this plasmid's Addgene catalogue record and pLannotate feature annotations shown in this document.]
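Description:
px330 CTCF gRNA is a mammalian expression plasmid built on the px330 backbone, an all-in-one CRISPR/Cas9 vector that delivers both the nuclease and a single guide RNA from one molecule. It is propagated in E. coli through a high-copy ColE1/pUC-type origin and selected with ampicillin via the β-lactamase gene. An f1/M13 phage origin is also present, along with short remnants of pBR322 bom and rop sequences. A single AAV2 inverted terminal repeat lies downstream of the Cas9 cassette. With only one ITR annotated, nothing in the record suggests the plasmid is meant for AAV packaging.

The payload comprises two expression units. A human U6 RNA polymerase III promoter drives a guide RNA joined to the Streptococcus pyogenes gRNA scaffold. The short gap between promoter and scaffold is consistent with an inserted spacer, but the record lists the guide sequence as not available and leaves the cloning sites unknown. Next to it, a hybrid promoter made of the CMV enhancer, the chicken β-actin promoter and a chimeric intron drives S. pyogenes Cas9. The annotation splits Cas9 into contiguous N- and C-terminal portions that together form one full-length open reading frame, followed by a nucleoplasmin nuclear localization signal and a bovine growth hormone polyadenylation signal.

The target is CTCF, with mouse listed as the species although the gene cross-reference carries human-type aliases. The stated purpose is insertion of a degron at CTCF, implying that Cas9 cleavage at the locus is used to promote knock-in of a degradation tag. This plasmid carries no donor template, so one would have to be supplied separately. The depositor and sequencing-derived records differ by only a few nucleotides and show the same feature set.
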