Addgene plasmid #165588: px330 CTCF gRNA
Purpose: Insertion of CTCF degon
Depositing lab: Cornelis Murre. Depositing organization: University of California, San Diego (UCSD). Publication: Calcium signaling instructs NIPBL recruitment at active enhancers and promoters via distinct mechanisms to reconstruct genome compartmentalization. Zhu Y, Denholtz M, Lu H, Murre C. Genes Dev. 2021 Jan 1;35(1-2):65-81. doi: 10.1101/gad.343475.120. Epub 2020 Dec 17. PubMed 33334824.
Backbone
  Vector backbone: px330
  Vector type: Mammalian Expression
Growth in bacteria
  Bacterial resistance: Ampicillin, 100 μg/mL
  Growth temperature: 37°C
  Growth strain: DH5alpha
  Copy number: High Copy
Gene/Insert
  Gene/Insert name: CTCF
  gRNA/shRNA sequence: N/A
  Species: M. musculus (mouse)
  Mutation: NA
  Entrez Gene: CTCF (a.k.a. CFAP108, FAP108, MRD21)
  Cloning method: Restriction Enzyme; 5′ cloning site Unknown (unknown if destroyed)
Terms and licenses: Academic/Nonprofit Terms; Industry Terms: Not Available to Industry
How to cite: px330 CTCF gRNA was a gift from Cornelis Murre (Addgene plasmid # 165588 ; http://n2t.net/addgene:165588 ; RRID:Addgene_165588)
